Addgene plasmid #16361: pET28a-SENP8 (full length))
Depositing lab: Guy Salvesen. Depositing organization: Sanford Burnham Prebys Medical Discovery Institute. Publication: Small ubiquitin-related modifier (SUMO)-specific proteases: profiling the specificities and activities of human SENPs. Mikolajczyk J, Drag M, Bekes M, Cao JT, Ronai Z, Salvesen GS. J Biol Chem. 2007 Sep 7. 282(36):26217-24. 10.1074/jbc.M702444200 PubMed 17591783.
Backbone
  Vector backbone: pET28a
  Backbone manufacturer: Novagen
  Backbone size w/o insert (bp): 5369
  Vector type: Bacterial Expression
Growth in bacteria
  Bacterial resistance: Kanamycin, 50 μg/mL
  Growth temperature: 37°C
  Growth strain: DH5alpha
  Growth instructions: BL21(DE3)Codon plus
  Copy number: Unknown
Gene/Insert
  Gene/Insert name: human SENP8 full length (alt name: SENP8 - SUMO/sentrin specific peptidase 8)
  Species: H. sapiens (human)
  Insert size (bp): 663
  Mutation: human SENP8 full length, see Depositor Comments
  Entrez Gene: SENP8 (a.k.a. DEN1, NEDP1, PRSC2)
  Tag / fusion protein: His (N terminal on backbone)
  Cloning method: Restriction Enzyme; 5′ cloning site NdeI (not destroyed); 3′ cloning site XhoI (not destroyed)
  Sequencing primers: 5′ T7; 3′ T7
Terms and licenses: Academic/Nonprofit Terms; Industry Terms: Not Available to Industry
Depositor comments: Please note: Plasmid contains a K211T mutation in SENP8 compared to the NCBI reference sequence AAH31411.1. It is not known how this mutation affects plasmid function.
How to cite: pET28a-SENP8 (full length)) was a gift from Guy Salvesen (Addgene plasmid # 16361 ; http://n2t.net/addgene:16361 ; RRID:Addgene_16361)
