[The description below was written by a language model from this plasmid's Addgene catalogue record and pLannotate feature annotations shown in this document.]
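Description:
pET28a-SENP8 (full length) is a bacterial expression plasmid built on the Novagen pET28a backbone, carrying the full-length human SENP8 coding sequence (also known as DEN1 or NEDP1) cloned between the NdeI and XhoI sites. The plasmid replicates in E. coli through a pBR322-type ColE1 origin accompanied by the rop gene and bom region, and it is selected with kanamycin through the aminoglycoside phosphotransferase marker. An f1 origin is also present. The short tetracycline-resistance and AmpR promoter fragments in the annotation appear to be backbone remnants rather than functional markers.

Expression is driven by a T7 promoter with an adjacent lac operator, followed by the T7 gene 10 ribosome binding site and closed by the T7 terminator. The plasmid-borne lacI gene supplies repressor, so transcription is held off until IPTG induction in a host that provides T7 RNA polymerase, such as the BL21(DE3) derivative named in the record. The protein is made with an N-terminal His tag from the backbone, separated from SENP8 by a thrombin cleavage site that allows tag removal after affinity purification. The feature table also detects a His-tag sequence downstream of the insert, but the record lists only the N-terminal tag and does not say whether the downstream one is translated.

SENP8 is a cysteine protease that processes NEDD8 to its mature form and removes it from conjugated targets such as cullins. The depositor notes a K211T substitution relative to the reference protein, with unknown functional effect. The construct is suited to producing recombinant enzyme, and the associated publication profiled the specificities and activities of human SENP proteases.
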