Features (pLannotate 1.2.2; 21 found; start..end, strand, type, name):
     26..73      -  terminator     T7 terminator: transcription terminator for bacteriophage T7 RNA polymerase
     81..130     -  CDS            SET1 (fragment): solubility-enhancement tag derived from T7 phage gene 10B
    140..157     -  CDS            9xHis (fragment): 9xHis affinity tag
    167..802     -  CDS            SENP8: SENP8_HUMAN - Also known as DEN1, NEDP1, PRSC2. Experimental evidence at protein level: Swiss-Prot protein existence level 1. Protease that catalyzes two essential functions in the NEDD8 pathway: processing of full-length NEDD8 to its mature form and deconjugation of NEDD8 from targeted proteins such as cullins or p53. From Homo sapiens (Human).
    806..823     -  CDS            thrombin site: thrombin recognition and cleavage site
    834..850     -  CDS            capTEV™ (fragment): composite tag for in vivo biotinylation, TEV protease cleavage, and 6xHis tagging
    869..891     -  RBS            RBS: efficient ribosome binding site from bacteriophage T7 gene 10 (Olins and Rangwala, 1989)
    906..930     -  protein_bind   lac operator: The lac repressor binds to the lac operator to inhibit transcription in E. coli. This inhibition can be relieved by adding lactose or isopropyl-β-D-thiogalactopyranoside (IPTG). lac repressor encoded by lacI
    931..949     -  promoter       T7 promoter: promoter for bacteriophage T7 RNA polymerase
    971..1250    +  CDS            TcR (fragment): tetracycline efflux protein; tet; confers resistance to tetracycline
   1258..1335    +  promoter       lacI promoter: lacI
   1336..2418    +  CDS            lacI: lac repressor; lacI; The lac repressor binds to the lac operator to inhibit transcription in E. coli. This inhibition can be relieved by adding lactose or isopropyl-β-D-thiogalactopyranoside (IPTG).
   2431..2452    +  protein_bind   CAP binding site: CAP binding activates transcription in the presence of cAMP. E. coli catabolite activator protein
   2467..2758    +  CDS            TcR (fragment): tetracycline efflux protein; tet; confers resistance to tetracycline
   2830..3210    -  CDS            YPB1_ECOLX: Protein predicted: Swiss-Prot protein existence level 4. From Escherichia coli.
   3227..3418    +  CDS            rop: Rop protein, which maintains plasmids at low copy number; rop
   3520..3659    +  misc_feature   bom: basis of mobility region from pBR322
   3845..4433    -  rep_origin     ori: high-copy-number ColE1/pMB1/pBR322/pUC origin of replication
   4555..5370    +  CDS            KanR: aminoglycoside phosphotransferase; aph(3')-Ia; confers resistance to kanamycin in bacteria or G418 (Geneticin®) in eukaryotes
   5379..5436    -  promoter       AmpR promoter (fragment): bla
   5489..5917    -  rep_origin     f1 ori (sequence partly withheld): f1 bacteriophage origin of replication; arrow indicates direction of (+) strand synthesis
>Addgene plasmid #16361 | pET28a-SENP8 (full length)) | addgene full sequence | sequence record 307095 | Addgene NGS Result
ATCCGGATATAGTTCCTCCTTTCAGCAAAAAACCCCTCAAGACCCGTTTAGAGGCCCCAAGGGGTTATGC
TAGTTATTGCTCAGCGGTGGCAGCAGCCAACTCAGCTTCCTTTCGGGCTTTGTTAGCAGCCGGATCTCAG
TGGTGGTGGTGGTGGTGCTCGAGCTACTTTGTAGCAAGTGTGGCAATGAGATCTTTCCATTCTCCCCTCT
TCTTTGTGATGTATGCAGGGGTGAGTAGCTGCAGCAGTGATTCTGTCTGTTGCCTAAAGAAGTTCTGACA
CAAGGCCTCAGTGTTACATATCACGTACATCCCACAGTCATAGCTGTTTTGTTGGGCAGGGGCTTTCTCT
TCCACAAAGGCCAGTTTGTCTCCTTTTCTGCCTAAGAAAGCCTCCAGTTTCTCTGCTACCTGCTTTGCGT
GAACTGAGTTGCTCCTGCTATGGGAATCATAATGAAAAAAGCTATTTTTATCTTGGAGGTAGACCAATAA
ACTCCAGTGGGTTCCTCCAGCTGCCTGGTTGGAGTTATCATTGATGGCTAAAAATACAACTCTCTTGTTG
GGGAGGTCCAGTGGTTCAAGGAACATGGCAATCTCTGCTGGGTTGCTAGTGCACTTGATGAACTGGGTGA
CTTCAGGGCTGATGAAACTGACGTGATCAGAGCAGTCATGAAACTGACTGTTGGCAAAGTACTCAAACGC
AAACCCAATAATATGGTCATTGAGCCAGCTTGGCGGATCCAATAGTGAGACATCTGATTGCCGCAGTAGA
CTGTCCATGTAACTCAAGACTACGGGGTCCATATGGCTGCCGCGCGGCACCAGGCCGCTGCTGTGATGAT
GATGATGATGGCTGCTGCCCATGGTATATCTCCTTCTTAAAGTTAAACAAAATTATTTCTAGAGGGGAAT
TGTTATCCGCTCACAATTCCCCTATAGTGAGTCGTATTAATTTCGCGGGATCGAGATCTCGATCCTCTAC
GCCGGACGCATCGTGGCCGGCATCACCGGCGCCACAGGTGCGGTTGCTGGCGCCTATATCGCCGACATCA
CCGATGGGGAAGATCGGGCTCGCCACTTCGGGCTCATGAGCGCTTGTTTCGGCGTGGGTATGGTGGCAGG
CCCCGTGGCCGGGGGACTGTTGGGCGCCATCTCCTTGCATGCACCATTCCTTGCGGCGGCGGTGCTCAAC
GGCCTCAACCTACTACTGGGCTGCTTCCTAATGCAGGAGTCGCATAAGGGAGAGCGTCGAGATCCCGGAC
ACCATCGAATGGCGCAAAACCTTTCGCGGTATGGCATGATAGCGCCCGGAAGAGAGTCAATTCAGGGTGG
TGAATGTGAAACCAGTAACGTTATACGATGTCGCAGAGTATGCCGGTGTCTCTTATCAGACCGTTTCCCG
CGTGGTGAACCAGGCCAGCCACGTTTCTGCGAAAACGCGGGAAAAAGTGGAAGCGGCGATGGCGGAGCTG
AATTACATTCCCAACCGCGTGGCACAACAACTGGCGGGCAAACAGTCGTTGCTGATTGGCGTTGCCACCT
CCAGTCTGGCCCTGCACGCGCCGTCGCAAATTGTCGCGGCGATTAAATCTCGCGCCGATCAACTGGGTGC
CAGCGTGGTGGTGTCGATGGTAGAACGAAGCGGCGTCGAAGCCTGTAAAGCGGCGGTGCACAATCTTCTC
GCGCAACGCGTCAGTGGGCTGATCATTAACTATCCGCTGGATGACCAGGATGCCATTGCTGTGGAAGCTG
CCTGCACTAATGTTCCGGCGTTATTTCTTGATGTCTCTGACCAGACACCCATCAACAGTATTATTTTCTC
CCATGAAGACGGTACGCGACTGGGCGTGGAGCATCTGGTCGCATTGGGTCACCAGCAAATCGCGCTGTTA
GCGGGCCCATTAAGTTCTGTCTCGGCGCGTCTGCGTCTGGCTGGCTGGCATAAATATCTCACTCGCAATC
AAATTCAGCCGATAGCGGAACGGGAAGGCGACTGGAGTGCCATGTCCGGTTTTCAACAAACCATGCAAAT
GCTGAATGAGGGCATCGTTCCCACTGCGATGCTGGTTGCCAACGATCAGATGGCGCTGGGCGCAATGCGC
GCCATTACCGAGTCCGGGCTGCGCGTTGGTGCGGATATCTCGGTAGTGGGATACGACGATACCGAAGACA
GCTCATGTTATATCCCGCCGTTAACCACCATCAAACAGGATTTTCGCCTGCTGGGGCAAACCAGCGTGGA
CCGCTTGCTGCAACTCTCTCAGGGCCAGGCGGTGAAGGGCAATCAGCTGTTGCCCGTCTCACTGGTGAAA
AGAAAAACCACCCTGGCGCCCAATACGCAAACCGCCTCTCCCCGCGCGTTGGCCGATTCATTAATGCAGC
TGGCACGACAGGTTTCCCGACTGGAAAGCGGGCAGTGAGCGCAACGCAATTAATGTAAGTTAGCTCACTC
ATTAGGCACCGGGATCTCGACCGATGCCCTTGAGAGCCTTCAACCCAGTCAGCTCCTTCCGGTGGGCGCG
GGGCATGACTATCGTCGCCGCACTTATGACTGTCTTCTTTATCATGCAACTCGTAGGACAGGTGCCGGCA
GCGCTCTGGGTCATTTTCGGCGAGGACCGCTTTCGCTGGAGCGCGACGATGATCGGCCTGTCGCTTGCGG
TATTCGGAATCTTGCACGCCCTCGCTCAAGCCTTCGTCACTGGTCCCGCCACCAAACGTTTCGGCGAGAA
GCAGGCCATTATCGCCGGCATGGCGGCCCCACGGGTGCGCATGATCGTGCTCCTGTCGTTGAGGACCCGG
CTAGGCTGGCGGGGTTGCCTTACTGGTTAGCAGAATGAATCACCGATACGCGAGCGAACGTGAAGCGACT
GCTGCTGCAAAACGTCTGCGACCTGAGCAACAACATGAATGGTCTTCGGTTTCCGTGTTTCGTAAAGTCT
GGAAACGCGGAAGTCAGCGCCCTGCACCATTATGTTCCGGATCTGCATCGCAGGATGCTGCTGGCTACCC
TGTGGAACACCTACATCTGTATTAACGAAGCGCTGGCATTGACCCTGAGTGATTTTTCTCTGGTCCCGCC
GCATCCATACCGCCAGTTGTTTACCCTCACAACGTTCCAGTAACCGGGCATGTTCATCATCAGTAACCCG
TATCGTGAGCATCCTCTCTCGTTTCATCGGTATCATTACCCCCATGAACAGAAATCCCCCTTACACGGAG
GCATCAGTGACCAAACAGGAAAAAACCGCCCTTAACATGGCCCGCTTTATCAGAAGCCAGACATTAACGC
TTCTGGAGAAACTCAACGAGCTGGACGCGGATGAACAGGCAGACATCTGTGAATCGCTTCACGACCACGC
TGATGAGCTTTACCGCAGCTGCCTCGCGCGTTTCGGTGATGACGGTGAAAACCTCTGACACATGCAGCTC
CCGGAGACGGTCACAGCTTGTCTGTAAGCGGATGCCGGGAGCAGACAAGCCCGTCAGGGCGCGTCAGCGG
GTGTTGGCGGGTGTCGGGGCGCAGCCATGACCCAGTCACGTAGCGATAGCGGAGTGTATACTGGCTTAAC
TATGCGGCATCAGAGCAGATTGTACTGAGAGTGCACCATTGCGGTGTGAAATACCGCACAGATGCGTAAG
GAGAAAATACCGCATCAGGCGCTCTTCCGCTTCCTCGCTCACTGACTCGCTGCGCTCGGTCGTTCGGCTG
CGGCGAGCGGTATCAGCTCACTCAAAGGCGGTAATACGGTTATCCACAGAATCAGGGGATAACGCAGGAA
AGAACATGTGAGCAAAAGGCCAGCAAAAGGCCAGGAACCGTAAAAAGGCCGCGTTGCTGGCGTTTTTCCA
TAGGCTCCGCCCCCCTGACGAGCATCACAAAAATCGACGCTCAAGTCAGAGGTGGCGAAACCCGACAGGA
CTATAAAGATACCAGGCGTTTCCCCCTGGAAGCTCCCTCGTGCGCTCTCCTGTTCCGACCCTGCCGCTTA
CCGGATACCTGTCCGCCTTTCTCCCTTCGGGAAGCGTGGCGCTTTCTCATAGCTCACGCTGTAGGTATCT
CAGTTCGGTGTAGGTCGTTCGCTCCAAGCTGGGCTGTGTGCACGAACCCCCCGTTCAGCCCGACCGCTGC
GCCTTATCCGGTAACTATCGTCTTGAGTCCAACCCGGTAAGACACGACTTATCGCCACTGGCAGCAGCCA
CTGGTAACAGGATTAGCAGAGCGAGGTATGTAGGCGGTGCTACAGAGTTCTTGAAGTGGTGGCCTAACTA
CGGCTACACTAGAAGGACAGTATTTGGTATCTGCGCTCTGCTGAAGCCAGTTACCTTCGGAAAAAGAGTT
GGTAGCTCTTGATCCGGCAAACAAACCACCGCTGGTAGCGGTGGTTTTTTTGTTTGCAAGCAGCAGATTA
CGCGCAGAAAAAAAGGATCTCAAGAAGATCCTTTGATCTTTTCTACGGGGTCTGACGCTCAGTGGAACGA
AAACTCACGTTAAGGGATTTTGGTCATGAACAATAAAACTGTCTGCTTACATAAACAGTAATACAAGGGG
TGTTATGAGCCATATTCAACGGGAAACGTCTTGCTCTAGGCCGCGATTAAATTCCAACATGGATGCTGAT
TTATATGGGTATAAATGGGCTCGCGATAATGTCGGGCAATCAGGTGCGACAATCTATCGATTGTATGGGA
AGCCCGATGCGCCAGAGTTGTTTCTGAAACATGGCAAAGGTAGCGTTGCCAATGATGTTACAGATGAGAT
GGTCAGACTAAACTGGCTGACGGAATTTATGCCTCTTCCGACCATCAAGCATTTTATCCGTACTCCTGAT
GATGCATGGTTACTCACCACTGCGATCCCCGGGAAAACAGCATTCCAGGTATTAGAAGAATATCCTGATT
CAGGTGAAAATATTGTTGATGCGCTGGCAGTGTTCCTGCGCCGGTTGCATTCGATTCCTGTTTGTAATTG
TCCTTTTAACAGCGATCGCGTATTTCGTCTCGCTCAGGCGCAATCACGAATGAATAACGGTTTGGTTGAT
GCGAGTGATTTTGATGACGAGCGTAATGGCTGGCCTGTTGAACAAGTCTGGAAAGAAATGCATAAACTTT
TGCCATTCTCACCGGATTCAGTCGTCACTCATGGTGATTTCTCACTTGATAACCTTATTTTTGACGAGGG
GAAATTAATAGGTTGTATTGATGTTGGACGAGTCGGAATCGCAGACCGATACCAGGATCTTGCCATCCTA
TGGAACTGCCTCGGTGAGTTTTCTCCTTCATTACAGAAACGGCTTTTTCAAAAATATGGTATTGATAATC
CTGATATGAATAAATTGCAGTTTCATTTGATGCTCGATGAGTTTTTCTAAGAATTAATTCATGAGCGGAT
ACATATTTGAATGTATTTAGAAAAATAAACAAATAGGGGTTCCGCGCACATTTCCCCGAAAAGTGCCACC
TAAATTGTAAGCGTTAATATTTTGTTAAAATTCGCGTTAAATTTTTGTTAAATCAGCTCATTTTTTAACC
AATAGGCCGAAATCGGCAAAATCCCTTATAAATCAAAAGAATAGACCGAGATAGGGT
[37 nt withheld, positions 5588-5624]
AAAGAACGTGGACTCCAACGTCAAAGG
[49 nt withheld, positions 5652-5700]
T
[91 nt withheld, positions 5702-5792]
G
[124 nt withheld, positions 5794-5917]
CCCATTCGCCA
