>Addgene plasmid #16361 | pET28a-SENP8 (full length)) | addgene partial sequence | sequence record 22734 | 16361 with T7
ATTTTGTTTAACTTTAAGAAGGAGATATACCATGGGCAGCAGCCATNCATCATCATCATCACAGCAGCGG
CCTGGTGCCGCGCGGCAGCCATATGGACCCCGTAGTCTTGAGTTACATGGACAGTCTACTGCGGCAATCA
GATGTCTCACTATTGGATCCGCCAAGCTGGCTCAATGACCATATTATTGGGTTTGCGTTTGAGTACTTTG
CCAACAGTCAGTTTCATGACTGCTCTGATCACGTCAGTTTCATCAGCCCTGAAGTCACCCAGTTCATCAA
GTGCACTAGCAACCCAGCAGAGATTGCCATGTTCCTTGAACCACTGGACCTCCCCAACAAGAGAGTTGTA
TTTTTAGCCATCAATGATAACTCCAACCAGGCAGCTGGAGGAACCCACTGGAGTTTATTGGTCTACCTCC
AAGATAAAAATAGCTTTTTTCATTATGATTCCCATAGCAGGAGCAACTCAGTTCACGCAAAGCAGGTAGC
AGAGAAACTGGAGGCTTTCTTAGGCAGAAAAGGAGACAAACTGGCCTTTGTGGAAGAGAAAGCCCCTGCC
CAACAAAACAGCTATGACTGTGGGATGTACGTGATATGTAACACTGAGGCCTTGTGTCAGAACTTCTTTA
GGCAACAGACAGAATCACTGCTGCAGCTACTCACCCCTGCATACATCACAAAGAAGAGGGGAGAATGGAA
AGATCTCATTGCCACACTTGCTACAAAGTAGCTCGAGCACCACCACCACCACCACTGAGATCCGGCTGCT
AACAAAGCCCGAAAGGAAGCT
